>Addgene plasmid #156183 | pInducer20_SLC38A2_N82A | addgene full sequence | sequence record 309020 | Addgene NGS Result
TGGAAGGGCTAATTCACTCCCAAAGAAGACAAGATATCCTTGATCTGTGGATCTACCACACACAAGGCTA
CTTCCCTGATTAGCAGAACTACACACCAGGGCCAGGGGTCAGATATCCACTGACCTTTGGATGGTGCTAC
AAGCTAGTACCAGTTGAGCCAGATAAGGTAGAAGAGGCCAATAAAGGAGAGAACACCAGCTTGTTACACC
CTGTGAGCCTGCATGGGATGGATGACCCGGAGAGAGAAGTGTTAGAGTGGAGGTTTGACAGCCGCCTAGC
ATTTCATCACGTGGCCCGAGAGCTGCATCCGGAGTACTTCAAGAACTGCTGATATCGAGCTTGCTACAAG
GGACTTTCCGCTGGGGACTTTCCAGGGAGGCGTGGCCTGGGCGGGACTGGGGAGTGGCGAGCCCTCAGAT
CCTGCATATAAGCAGCTGCTTTTTGCCTGTACTGGGTCTCTCTGGTTAGACCAGATCTGAGCCTGGGAGC
TCTCTGGCTAACTAGGGAACCCACTGCTTAAGCCTCAATAAAGCTTGCCTTGAGTGCTTCAAGTAGTGTG
TGCCCGTCTGTTGTGTGACTCTGGTAACTAGAGATCCCTCAGACCCTTTTAGTCAGTGTGGAAAATCTCT
AGCAGTGGCGCCCGAACAGGGACTTGAAAGCGAAAGGGAAACCAGAGGAGCTCTCTCGACGCAGGACTCG
GCTTGCTGAAGCGCGCACGGCAAGAGGCGAGGGGCGGCGACTGGTGAGTACGCCAAAAATTTTGACTAGC
GGAGGCTAGAAGGAGAGAGATGGGTGCGAGAGCGTCAGTATTAAGCGGGGGAGAATTAGATCGCGATGGG
AAAAAATTCGGTTAAGGCCAGGGGGAAAGAAAAAATATAAATTAAAACATATAGTATGGGCAAGCAGGGA
GCTAGAACGATTCGCAGTTAATCCTGGCCTGTTAGAAACATCAGAAGGCTGTAGACAAATACTGGGACAG
CTACAACCATCCCTTCAGACAGGATCAGAAGAACTTAGATCATTATATAATACAGTAGCAACCCTCTATT
GTGTGCATCAAAGGATAGAGATAAAAGACACCAAGGAAGCTTTAGACAAGATAGAGGAAGAGCAAAACAA
AAGTAAGACCACCGCACAGCAAGCGGCCGGCCGCTGATCTTCAGACCTGGAGGAGGAGATATGAGGGACA
ATTGGAGAAGTGAATTATATAAATATAAAGTAGTAAAAATTGAACCATTAGGAGTAGCACCCACCAAGGC
AAAGAGAAGAGTGGTGCAGAGAGAAAAAAGAGCAGTGGGAATAGGAGCTTTGTTCCTTGGGTTCTTGGGA
GCAGCAGGAAGCACTATGGGCGCAGCGTCAATGACGCTGACGGTACAGGCCAGACAATTATTGTCTGGTA
TAGTGCAGCAGCAGAACAATTTGCTGAGGGCTATTGAGGCGCAACAGCATCTGTTGCAACTCACAGTCTG
GGGCATCAAGCAGCTCCAGGCAAGAATCCTGGCTGTGGAAAGATACCTAAAGGATCAACAGCTCCTGGGG
ATTTGGGGTTGCTCTGGAAAACTCATTTGCACCACTGCTGTGCCTTGGAATGCTAGTTGGAGTAATAAAT
CTCTGGAACAGATTTGGAATCACACGACCTGGATGGAGTGGGACAGAGAAATTAACAATTACACAAGCTT
AATACACTCCTTAATTGAAGAATCGCAAAACCAGCAAGAAAAGAATGAACAAGAATTATTGGAATTAGAT
AAATGGGCAAGTTTGTGGAATTGGTTTAACATAACAAATTGGCTGTGGTATATAAAATTATTCATAATGA
TAGTAGGAGGCTTGGTAGGTTTAAGAATAGTTTTTGCTGTACTTTCTATAGTGAATAGAGTTAGGCAGGG
ATATTCACCATTATCGTTTCAGACCCACCTCCCAACCCCGAGGGGACCCGACAGGCCCGAAGGAATAGAA
GAAGAAGGTGGAGAGAGAGACAGAGACAGATCCATTCGATTAGTGAACGGATCTCGACGGTATCGCCGAA
TTCACAAATGGCAGTATTCATCCACAATTTTAAAAGAAAAGGGGGGATTGGGGGGTACAGTGCAGGGGAA
AGAATAGTAGACATAATAGCAACAGACATACAAACTAAAGAATTACAAAAACAAATTACAAAAATTCAAA
ATTTTCGGGTTTATTACAGGGACAGCAGAGATCCAGTTTGGACTAGGATCCTTTACCACTCCCTATCAGT
GATAGAGAAAAGTGAAAGTCGAGTTTACCACTCCCTATCAGTGATAGAGAAAAGTGAAAGTCGAGTTTAC
CACTCCCTATCAGTGATAGAGAAAAGTGAAAGTCGAGTTTACCACTCCCTATCAGTGATAGAGAAAAGTG
AAAGTCGAGTTTACCACTCCCTATCAGTGATAGAGAAAAGTGAAAGTCGAGTTTACCACTCCCTATCAGT
GATAGAGAAAAGTGAAAGTCGAGTTTACCACTCCCTATCAGTGATAGAGAAAAGTGAAAGTCGAGCTCGG
TACCCGGGTCGAGGTAGGCGTGTACGGTGGGAGGCCTATATAAGCAGAGCTCGTTTAGTGAACCGTCAGA
TCGCCTGGAGACGCCATCCACGCTGTTTTGACCTCCATAGAAGACACCGGGACCGATCCAGCCTCCGCGG
CCCCGAACTAGTCCAGTGTGGTGGAATTCTGCAGATATCAACAAGTTTGTACAAAAAAGCAGGCTTCACC
ATGAAGAAGGCCGAAATGGGACGATTCAGTATTTCCCCGGATGAAGACAGCAGCAGCTACAGTTCCAACA
GCGACTTCAACTACTCCTACCCCACCAAGCAAGCTGCTCTGAAAAGCCATTATGCAGATGTAGATCCTGA
AAACCAGAACTTTTTACTTGAATCGAATTTGGGGAAGAAGAAGTATGAAACAGAATTTCATCCAGGTACT
ACTTCCTTTGGAATGTCAGTATTTAACTTGTCCGCTGCAATCGTTGGTTCTGGAATCCTTGGGCTTTCTT
ATGCCATGGCTAATACTGGAATTGCTCTTTTTATAATTCTCTTGACATTTGTGTCAATATTTTCCCTGTA
TTCTGTTCATCTCCTTTTGAAGACTGCCAATGAAGGAGGGTCTTTATTATATGAACAATTGGGATATAAG
GCATTTGGATTAGTTGGAAAGCTTGCAGCATCTGGATCAATTACAATGCAGAACATTGGAGCTATGTCAA
GCTACCTCTTCATAGTGAAATATGAGTTGCCTTTGGTGATCCAGGCATTAACGAACATTGAAGATAAAAC
TGGATTGTGGTATCTGAACGGGAACTATTTGGTTCTGTTGGTGTCATTGGTGGTCATTCTTCCTTTGTCG
CTGTTTAGAAATTTAGGATATTTGGGATATACCAGTGGCCTTTCCTTGTTGTGTATGGTGTTCTTTCTGA
TTGTGGTCATTTGCAAGAAATTTCAGGTTCCGTGTCCTGTGGAAGCTGCTTTGATAATTAACGAAACAAT
AAACACCACCTTAACACAGCCAACAGCTCTTGTACCTGCTTTGTCACATAACGTGACTGAAAATGACTCT
TGCAGACCTCACTATTTTATTTTCAACTCACAGACTGTCTATGCTGTGCCAATTCTGATCTTTTCATTTG
TCTGTCATCCTGCTGTTCTTCCCATCTATGAAGAACTGAAAGACCGCAGCCGTAGAAGAATGATGAATGT
GTCCAAGATTTCATTTTTTGCTATGTTTCTCATGTATCTGCTTGCCGCCCTCTTTGGATACCTAACATTT
TACGAACATGTTGAGTCAGAATTGCTTCATACCTACTCTTCTATCTTGGGAACTGATATTCTTCTTCTCA
TTGTCCGTCTGGCTGTGTTAATGGCTGTGACCCTGACAGTACCAGTAGTTATTTTCCCAATCCGGAGTTC
TGTAACTCACTTGTTGTGTGCATCAAAAGATTTCAGTTGGTGGCGTCATAGTCTCATTACAGTGTCTATC
TTGGCATTTACCAATTTACTTGTCATCTTTGTCCCAACTATTAGGGATATCTTTGGTTTTATTGGTGCAT
CTGCAGCTTCTATGTTGATTTTTATTCTTCCTTCTGCCTTCTATATCAAGTTGGTGAAGAAAGAACCTAT
GAAATCTGTACAAAAGATTGGGGCTTTGTTCTTCCTGTTAAGTGGTGTACTGGTGATGACCGGAAGCATG
GCCTTGATTGTTTTGGATTGGGTACACAATGCACCTGGAGGTGGCCATTAATAAAACCCAGCTTTCTTGT
ACAAAGTGGTTGATATCCAGCACAGTGGCGGCCGCTCGAGTCTAGAGGGCCCGCGGTTCGAATACCCATA
CGACGTCCCAGACTACGCTTAGTAATGATTAATTAAACTAGAAATTCTACCGGGTAGGGGAGGCGCTTTT
CCCAAGGCAGTCTGGAGTAACCCACCCAAGATCTGGCCTCCGCGCCGGGTTTTGGCGCCTCCCGCGGGCG
CCCCCCTCCTCACGGCGAGCGCTGCCACGTCAGACGAAGGGCGCAGCGAGCGTCCTGATCCTTCCGCCCG
GACGCTCAGGACAGCGGCCCGCTGCTCATAAGACTCGGCCTTAGAACCCCAGTATCAGCAGAAGGACATT
TTAGGACGGGACTTGGGTGACTCTAGGGCACTGGTTTTCTTTCCAGAGAGCGGAACAGGCGAGGAAAAGT
AGTCCCTTCTCGGCGATTCTGCGGAGGGATCTCCGTGGGGCGGTGAACGCCGATGATTATATAAGGACGC
GCCGGGTGTGGCACAGCTAGTTCCGTCGCAGCCGGGATTTGGGTCGCGGTTCTTGTTTGTGGATCGCTGT
GATCGTCACTTGGTGAGTAGCGGGCTGCTGGGCTGGCCGGGGCTTTCGTGGCCGCCGGGCCGCTCGGTGG
GACGGAAGCGTGTGGAGAGACCGCCAAGGGCTGTAGTCTGGGTCCGCGAGCAAGGTTGCCCTGAACTGGG
GGTTGGGGGGAGCGCAGCAAAATGGCGGCTGTTCCCGAGTCTTGAATGGAAGACGCTTGTGAGGCGGGCT
GTGAGGTCGTTGAAACAAGGTGGGGGGCATGGTGGGCGGCAAGAACCCAAGGTCTTGAGGCCTTCGCTAA
TGCGGGAAAGCTCTTATTCGGGTGAGATGGGCTGGGGCACCATCTGGGGACCCTGACGTGAAGTTTGTCA
CTGACTGGAGAACTCGGTTTGTCGTCTGTTGCGGGGGCGGCAGTTATGGCGGTGCCGTTGGGCAGTGCAC
CCGTACCTTTGGGAGCGCGCGCCCTCGTCGTGTCGTGACGTCACCCGTTCTGTTGGCTTATAATGCAGGG
TGGGGCCACCTGCCGGTAGGTGTGCGGTAGGCTTTTCTCCGTCGCAGGACGCAGGGTTCGGGCCTAGGGT
AGGCTCTCCTGAATCGACAGGCGCCGGACCTCTGGTGAGGGGAGGGATAAGTGAGGCGTCAGTTTCTTTG
GTCGGTTTTATGTACCTATCTTCTTAAGTAGCTGAAGCTCCGGTTTTGAACTATGCGCTCGGGGTTGGCG
AGTGTGTTTTGTGAAGTTTTTTAGGCACCTTTTGAAATGTAATCATTTGGGTCAATATGTAATTTTCAGT
GTTAGACTAGTAAATTGTCCGCTAAATTCTGGCCGTTTTTGGCTTTTTTGTTAGACGAAGCTTGGTACCG
AGCTCGGATCTCCACCCCGTACCGGTCCTGCAGTCGAATTCACCATGTCTAGACTGGACAAGAGCAAAGT
CATAAACGGAGCTCTGGAATTACTCAATGGTGTCGGTATCGAAGGCCTGACGACAAGGAAACTCGCTCAA
AAGCTGGGAGTTGAGCAGCCTACCCTGTACTGGCACGTGAAGAACAAGCGGGCCCTGCTCGATGCCCTGC
CAATCGAGATGCTGGACAGGCATCATACCCACTTCTGCCCCCTGGAAGGCGAGTCATGGCAAGACTTTCT
GCGGAACAACGCCAAGTCATACCGCTGTGCTCTCCTCTCACATCGCGACGGGGCTAAAGTGCATCTCGGC
ACCCGCCCAACAGAGAAACAGTACGAAACCCTGGAAAATCAGCTCGCGTTCCTGTGTCAGCAAGGCTTCT
CCCTGGAGAACGCACTGTACGCTCTGTCCGCCGTGGGCCACTTTACACTGGGCTGCGTATTGGAGGAACA
GGAGCATCAAGTAGCAAAAGAGGAAAGAGAGACACCTACCACCGATTCTATGCCCCCACTTCTGAGACAA
GCAATTGAGCTGTTCGACCGGCAGGGAGCCGAACCTGCCTTCCTTTTCGGCCTGGAACTAATCATATGTG
GCCTGGAGAAACAGCTAAAGTGCGAAAGCGGCGGGCCGACCGACGCCCTTGACGATTTTGACTTAGACAT
GCTCCCAGCCGATGCCCTTGACGACTTTGACCTTGATATGCTGCCTGCTGACGCTCTTGACGATTTTGAC
CTTGACATGCTCCCCGGGTAACTAAGTAAGGATCCGCGGCCGCACTAGAGGAATTCCGCCCCTCTCCCCC
CCCCCCCCCTAACGTTACTGGCCGAAGCCGCTTGGAATAAGGCCGGTGTGCGTTTGTCTATATGTTATTT
TCCACCATATTGCCGTCTTTTGGCAATGTGAGGGCCCGGAAACCTGGCCCTGTCTTCTTGACGAGCATTC
CTAGGGGTCTTTCCCCTCTCGCCAAAGGAATGCAAGGTCTGTTGAATGTCGTGAAGGAAGCAGTTCCTCT
GGAAGCTTCTTGAAGACAAACAACGTCTGTAGCGACCCTTTGCAGGCAGCGGAACCCCCCACCTGGCGAC
AGGTGCCTCTGCGGCCAAAAGCCACGTGTATAAGATACACCTGCAAAGGCGGCACAACCCCAGTGCCACG
TTGTGAGTTGGATAGTTGTGGAAAGAGTCAAATGGCTCTCCTCAAGCGTATTCAACAAGGGGCTGAAGGA
TGCCCAGAAGGTACCCCATTGTATGGGATCTGATCTGGGGCCTCGGTGCACATGCTTTACATGTGTTTAG
TCGAGGTTAAAAAAACGTCTAGGCCCCCCGAACCACGGGGACGTGGTTTTCCTTTGAAAAACACGATGAT
AAGCTTACCGGTCCACCATGATTGAACAAGATGGATTGCACGCAGGTTCTCCGGCCGCTTGGGTGGAGAG
GCTATTCGGCTATGACTGGGCACAACAGACAATCGGCTGCTCTGATGCCGCCGTGTTCCGGCTGTCAGCG
CAGGGGCGCCCGGTTCTTTTTGTCAAGACCGACCTGTCCGGTGCCCTGAATGAACTGCAAGACGAGGCAG
CGCGGCTATCGTGGCTGGCCACGACGGGCGTTCCTTGCGCAGCTGTGCTCGACGTTGTCACTGAAGCGGG
AAGGGACTGGCTGCTATTGGGCGAAGTGCCGGGGCAGGATCTCCTGTCATCTCACCTTGCTCCTGCCGAG
AAAGTATCCATCATGGCTGATGCAATGCGGCGGCTGCATACGCTTGATCCGGCTACCTGCCCATTCGACC
ACCAAGCGAAACATCGCATCGAGCGAGCACGTACTCGGATGGAAGCCGGTCTTGTCGATCAGGATGATCT
GGACGAAGAGCATCAGGGGCTCGCGCCAGCCGAACTGTTCGCCAGGCTCAAGGCGAGCATGCCCGACGGC
GAGGATCTCGTCGTGACCCATGGCGATGCCTGCTTGCCGAATATCATGGTGGAAAATGGCCGCTTTTCTG
GATTCATCGACTGTGGCCGGCTGGGTGTGGCGGACCGCTATCAGGACATAGCGTTGGCTACCCGTGATAT
TGCTGAAGAGCTTGGCGGCGAATGGGCTGACCGCTTCCTCGTGCTTTACGGTATCGCCGCTCCCGATTCG
CAGCGCATCGCCTTCTATCGCCTTCTTGACGAGTTCTTCTGATGTACAAGTAAAGCGGCCGCGACTCTAG
ATCATAATCAGCCATACCACATTTGTAGAGGTTTTACTTGCTTTAAAAAACCTCCCACACCTCCCCCTGA
ACCTGAAACATAAAATGAATGCAATTGTTGTTGTTTAGTCCCTCCCAATTCGATATCAAGCTTATCGCGA
TAGATCCTAATCAACCTCTGGATTACAAAATTTGTGAAAGATTGACTGGTATTCTTAACTATGTTGCTCC
TTTTACGCTATGTGGATACGCTGCTTTAATGCCTTTGTATCATGCTATTGCTTCCCGTATGGCTTTCATT
TTCTCCTCCTTGTATAAATCCTGGTTGCTGTCTCTTTATGAGGAGTTGTGGCCCGTTGTCAGGCAACGTG
GCGTGGTGTGCACTGTGTTTGCTGACGCAACCCCCACTGGTTGGGGCATTGCCACCACCTGTCAGCTCCT
TTCCGGGACTTTCGCTTTCCCCCTCCCTATTGCCACGGCGGAACTCATCGCCGCCTGCCTTGCCCGCTGC
TGGACAGGGGCTCGGCTGTTGGGCACTGACAATTCCGTGGTGTTGTCGGGGAAATCATCGTCCTTTCCTT
GGCTGCTCGCCTGTGTTGCCACCTGGATTCTGCGCGGGACGTCCTTCTGCTACGTCCCTTCGGCCCTCAA
TCCAGCGGACCTTCCTTCCCGCGGCCTGCTGCCGGCTCTGCGGCCTCTTCCGCGTCTTCGCCTTCGCCCT
CAGACGAGTCGGATCTCCCTTTGGGCCGCCTCCCCGCCTGAGATCCTTTAAGACCAATGACTTACAAGGC
AGCTGTAGATCTTAGCCACTTTTTAAAAGAAAAGGGGGGACTGGAAGGGCTAATTCACTCCCAACGAAGA
CAAGATCTGCTTTTTGCTTGTACTGGGTCTCTCTGGTTAGACCAGATCTGAGCCTGGGAGCTCTCTGGCT
AACTAGGGAACCCACTGCTTAAGCCTCAATAAAGCTTGCCTTGAGTGCTTCAAGTAGTGTGTGCCCGTCT
GTTGTGTGACTCTGGTAACTAGAGATCCCTCAGACCCTTTTAGTCAGTGTGGAAAATCTCTAGCAGTAGT
AGTTCATGTCATCTTATTATTCAGTATTTATAACTTGCAAAGAAATGAATATCAGAGAGTGAGAGGCCCG
GGTTAATTAAGGAAAGGGCTAGATCATTCTTGAAGACGAAAGGGCCTCGTGATACGCCTATTTTTATAGG
TTAATGTCATGATAATAATGGTTTCTTAGACGTCAGGTGGCACTTTTCGGGGAAATGTGCGCGGAACCCC
TATTTGTTTATTTTTCTAAATACATTCAAATATGTATCCGCTCATGAGACAATAACCCTGATAAATGCTT
CAATAATATTGAAAAAGGAAGAGTATGAGTATTCAACATTTCCGTGTCGCCCTTATTCCCTTTTTTGCGG
CATTTTGCCTTCCTGTTTTTGCTCACCCAGAAACGCTGGTGAAAGTAAAAGATGCTGAAGATCAGTTGGG
TGCACGAGTGGGTTACATCGAACTGGATCTCAACAGCGGTAAGATCCTTGAGAGTTTTCGCCCCGAAGAA
CGTTTTCCAATGATGAGCACTTTTAAAGTTCTGCTATGTGGCGCGGTATTATCCCGTGTTGACGCCGGGC
AAGAGCAACTCGGTCGCCGCATACACTATTCTCAGAATGACTTGGTTGAGTACTCACCAGTCACAGAAAA
GCATCTTACGGATGGCATGACAGTAAGAGAATTATGCAGTGCTGCCATAACCATGAGTGATAACACTGCG
GCCAACTTACTTCTGACAACGATCGGAGGACCGAAGGAGCTAACCGCTTTTTTGCACAACATGGGGGATC
ATGTAACTCGCCTTGATCGTTGGGAACCGGAGCTGAATGAAGCCATACCAAACGACGAGCGTGACACCAC
GATGCCTGTAGCAATGGCAACAACGTTGCGCAAACTATTAACTGGCGAACTACTTACTCTAGCTTCCCGG
CAACAATTAATAGACTGGATGGAGGCGGATAAAGTTGCAGGACCACTTCTGCGCTCGGCCCTTCCGGCTG
GCTGGTTTATTGCTGATAAATCTGGAGCCGGTGAGCGTGGGTCTCGCGGTATCATTGCAGCACTGGGGCC
AGATGGTAAGCCCTCCCGTATCGTAGTTATCTACACGACGGGGAGTCAGGCAACTATGGATGAACGAAAT
AGACAGATCGCTGAGATAGGTGCCTCACTGATTAAGCATTGGTAACTGTCAGACCAAGTTTACTCATATA
TACTTTAGATTGATTTAAAACTTCATTTTTAATTTAAAAGGATCTAGGTGAAGATCCTTTTTGATAATCT
CATGACCAAAATCCCTTAACGTGAGTTTTCGTTCCACTGAGCGTCAGACCCCGTAGAAAAGATCAAAGGA
TCTTCTTGAGATCCTTTTTTTCTGCGCGTAATCTGCTGCTTGCAAACAAAAAAACCACCGCTACCAGCGG
TGGTTTGTTTGCCGGATCAAGAGCTACCAACTCTTTTTCCGAAGGTAACTGGCTTCAGCAGAGCGCAGAT
ACCAAATACTGTTCTTCTAGTGTAGCCGTAGTTAGGCCACCACTTCAAGAACTCTGTAGCACCGCCTACA
TACCTCGCTCTGCTAATCCTGTTACCAGTGGCTGCTGCCAGTGGCGATAAGTCGTGTCTTACCGGGTTGG
ACTCAAGACGATAGTTACCGGATAAGGCGCAGCGGTCGGGCTGAACGGGGGGTTCGTGCACACAGCCCAG
CTTGGAGCGAACGACCTACACCGAACTGAGATACCTACAGCGTGAGCTATGAGAAAGCGCCACGCTTCCC
GAAGGGAGAAAGGCGGACAGGTATCCGGTAAGCGGCAGGGTCGGAACAGGAGAGCGCACGAGGGAGCTTC
CAGGGGGAAACGCCTGGTATCTTTATAGTCCTGTCGGGTTTCGCCACCTCTGACTTGAGCGTCGATTTTT
GTGATGCTCGTCAGGGGGGCGGAGCCTATGGAAAAACGCCAGCAACGCGGCCTTTTTACGGTTCCTGGCC
TTTTGCTGGCCTTTTGCTCACATGTTCTTTCCTGCGTTATCCCCTGATTCTGTGGATAACCGTATTACCG
CCTTTGAGTGAGCTGATACCGCTCGCCGCAGCCGAACGACCGAGCGCAGCGAGTCAGTGAGCGAGGAAGC
GGAAGAGCGCCCAATACGCAAACCGCCTCTCCCCGCGCGTTGGCCGATTCATTAATGCAGCAAGCTCATG
GCTGACTAATTTTTTTTATTTATGCAGAGGCCGAGGCCGCCTCGGCCTCTGAGCTATTCCAGAAGTAGTG
AGGAGGCTTTTTTGGAGGCCTAGGCTTTTGCAAAAAGCTCCCCGTGGCACGACAGGTTTCCCGACTGGAA
AGCGGGCAGTGAGCGCAACGCAATTAATGTGAGTTAGCTCACTCATTAGGCACCCCAGGCTTTACACTTT
ATGCTTCCGGCTCGTATGTTGTGTGGAATTGTGAGCGGATAACAATTTCACACAGGAAACAGCTATGACA
TGATTACGAATTTCACAAATAAAGCATTTTTTTCACTGCATTCTAGTTGTGGTTTGTCCAAACTCATCAA
TGTATCTTATCATGTCTGGATCAACTGGATAACTCAAGCTAACCAAAATCATCCCAAACTTCCCACCCCA
TACCCTATTACCACTGCCAATTACCTGTGGTTTCATTTACTCTAAACCTGTGATTCCTCTGAATTATTTT
CATTTTAAAGAAATTGTATTTGTTAAATATGTACTACAAACTTAGTAGT
Features (pLannotate 1.2.2; 34 found; start..end, strand, type, name):
    377..634     +  LTR            5' LTR (truncated): truncated 5' long terminal repeat (LTR) from HIV-1
    681..806     +  misc_feature   HIV-1 Ψ: packaging signal of human immunodeficiency virus type 1
    790..1128    +  CDS            HIV-1 gag (fragment): gag protein from human immunodeficiency virus 1; gag
   1303..1536    +  misc_feature   RRE: The Rev response element (RRE) of HIV-1 allows for Rev-dependent mRNA export from the nucleus to the cytoplasm.
   1913..2013    +  CDS            Rev (fragment): human immunodeficiency virus 1 (HIV-1) Rev protein; rev; enhances nuclear export of unspliced and incompletely spliced viral mRNAs
   2058..2175    +  misc_feature   cPPT/CTS: central polypurine tract and central termination sequence of HIV-1
   2230..2500    +  protein_bind   tetracycline response element: contains seven copies of the tetracycline operator tetO tetracycline repressor TetR
   2511..2528    +  misc_feature   MCS (fragment): pUC18/19 multiple cloning site
   2533..2571    +  promoter       minimal CMV promoter: human cytomegalovirus (CMV) immediate early promoter
   2701..2725    +  protein_bind   attB1: mutant version of attB; recombination site for the Gateway® BP reaction BP Clonase™
   2731..4248    +  CDS            SLC38A2: S38A2_HUMAN - Also known as ATA2, KIAA1382, SAT2, SNAT2. Experimental evidence at protein level: Swiss-Prot protein existence level 1. Functions as a sodium-dependent amino acid transporter. Mediates the saturable, pH-sensitive and electrogenic cotransport of neutral amino acids and sodium ions with a stoichiometry of 1:1. May function in the transport of amino acids at the blood-brain barrier and in the supply of maternal nutrients to the fetus through the placenta. From Homo sapiens (Human).
   4256..4280    -  protein_bind   attB2: mutant version of attB; recombination site for the Gateway® BP reaction BP Clonase™
   4392..4427    +  promoter       PGK promoter (fragment): mouse phosphoglycerate kinase 1 promoter
   4445..5656    +  promoter       UbC promoter: human ubiquitin C promoter
   5715..6412    +  CDS            rtTA3 (fragment): reverse tetracycline transactivator 3 activates expression from Tet-responsive promoters in the presence of doxycycline
   6342..6452    +  CDS            VP48: 3 tandem repeats of the minimal activation domain of herpes simplex virus VP16 (Cheng et al., 2013)
   6610..7072    +  misc_feature   IRES: internal ribosome entry site (IRES) of the encephalomyocarditis virus (EMCV)
   7088..7882    +  CDS            NeoR/KanR: aminoglycoside phosphotransferase from Tn5; aph(3')-II (or nptII); confers resistance to neomycin, kanamycin, and G418 (Geneticin®)
   7910..7993    +  CDS            large T antigen (fragment): large T antigen from SV40 (simian virus 40)
   8027..8047    +  misc_feature   MCS (fragment): pBluescript multiple cloning site
   8059..8647    +  misc_feature   WPRE: woodchuck hepatitis virus posttranscriptional regulatory element
   8655..8720    +  CDS            nef (fragment): NEF_HV1Z2 - Experimental evidence at protein level: Swiss-Prot protein existence level 1. Extracellular Nef protein targets CD4(+) T-lymphocytes for apoptosis by interacting with CXCR4 surface receptors. From Human immunodeficiency virus type 1 group M subtype D (isolate Z2/CDC-Z34) (HIV-1).
   8722..8955    +  LTR            3' LTR (ΔU3): self-inactivating 3' long terminal repeat (LTR) from HIV-1
   9160..9264    +  promoter       AmpR promoter: bla
   9265..10125   +  CDS            AmpR: β-lactamase; bla; confers resistance to ampicillin, carbenicillin, and related antibiotics
  10296..10884   +  rep_origin     ori: high-copy-number ColE1/pMB1/pBR322/pUC origin of replication
  11067..11121   +  CDS            lacI (fragment): lac repressor; lacI; The lac repressor binds to the lac operator to inhibit transcription in E. coli. This inhibition can be relieved by adding lactose or isopropyl-β-D-thiogalactopyranoside (IPTG).
  11127..11220   +  rep_origin     SV40 ori (fragment): SV40 origin of replication
  11245..11282   +  CDS            lacI (fragment): lac repressor; lacI; The lac repressor binds to the lac operator to inhibit transcription in E. coli. This inhibition can be relieved by adding lactose or isopropyl-β-D-thiogalactopyranoside (IPTG).
  11295..11316   +  protein_bind   CAP binding site: CAP binding activates transcription in the presence of cAMP. E. coli catabolite activator protein
  11331..11361   +  promoter       lac promoter: promoter for the E. coli lac operon
  11365..11387   +  protein_bind   lac operator (fragment): The lac repressor binds to the lac operator to inhibit transcription in E. coli. This inhibition can be relieved by adding lactose or isopropyl-β-D-thiogalactopyranoside (IPTG). lac repressor encoded by lacI
  11419..11502   +  polyA_signal   SV40 poly(A) signal (fragment): SV40 polyadenylation signal
  11669..329     +  CDS            nef (fragment) (across the origin): NEF_HV1BR - Experimental evidence at protein level: Swiss-Prot protein existence level 1. Extracellular Nef protein targets CD4(+) T-lymphocytes for apoptosis by interacting with CXCR4 surface receptors (PubMed:14990729). From Human immunodeficiency virus type 1 group M subtype B (isolate BRU/LAI) (HIV-1).
