[The description below was written by a language model from this plasmid's Addgene catalogue record and pLannotate feature annotations shown in this document.]
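Description:
pInducer20_SLC38A2_N82A is an all-in-one, doxycycline-inducible mammalian expression construct built on the pInducer20 backbone. The catalogue lists it only as a mammalian expression vector, but the feature table shows an HIV-1-derived lentiviral architecture. This comprises a truncated 5' LTR, the Ψ packaging signal, RRE, cPPT/CTS, WPRE and a self-inactivating ΔU3 3' LTR, so the region between the LTRs can be packaged and integrated into target cells. In bacteria the roughly 11.7 kb plasmid is maintained through a high-copy ColE1/pUC-type origin and ampicillin resistance. The recorded growth strain is a recombination-limiting one, as is usual for LTR-containing plasmids.

The payload is the human SLC38A2 (SNAT2) cDNA, which encodes a sodium-coupled neutral amino acid transporter. It was introduced by Gateway cloning and is flanked by attB1 and attB2 sites. The coding sequence carries silent changes that make it resistant to a particular sgRNA, together with an N82A substitution that the record describes as transport defective. Expression is driven by a tetracycline response element (seven tetO copies) fused to a minimal CMV promoter.

Downstream, a constitutive human UbC promoter drives rtTA3, followed by an EMCV IRES and the neomycin resistance gene. A single transcript therefore supplies both the doxycycline-dependent transactivator and G418 selection. Adding doxycycline allows rtTA3 to bind the TRE and switch on the mutant transporter.

The design suits rescue experiments in cells where endogenous SLC38A2 has been disrupted by CRISPR, with this mutant presumably serving as a transport-dead control. The associated publication concerns alanine transporter use in pancreatic cancer.
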