Addgene plasmid #156183: pInducer20_SLC38A2_N82A
Purpose: Dox-inducible expression of sgRNA-resistant SLC38A2 N82A mutant cDNA.
Depositing lab: Alec Kimmelman. Depositing organization: NYU Grossman School of Medicine. Publication: Selective alanine transporter utilization creates a targetable metabolic niche in pancreatic cancer. Parker SJ, Amendola CR, Hollinshead KER, Yu Q, Yamamoto K, Encarnacion-Rosado J, Rose RE, LaRue MM, Sohn ASW, Biancur DE, Paulo JA, Gygi SP, Jones DR, Wang H, Philips MR, Bar-Sagi D, Mancias JD, Kimmelman AC. Cancer Discov. 2020 Apr 27. pii: 2159-8290.CD-19-0959. doi: 10.1158/2159-8290.CD-19-0959. PubMed 32341021.
Backbone
  Vector backbone: pInducer20
  Backbone size w/o insert (bp): 11000
  Total vector size (bp): 11669
  Vector type: Mammalian Expression
  Selectable markers: Neomycin (select with G418)
Growth in bacteria
  Bacterial resistance: Ampicillin, 100 μg/mL
  Growth temperature: 37°C
  Growth strain: NEB Stable
  Copy number: High Copy
Gene/Insert
  Gene/Insert name: SLC38A2 (alt name: SNAT2)
  Species: H. sapiens (human)
  Insert size (bp): 1521
  Mutation: Silent mutations to prevent targeting by sgRNA: TAATCTGAGCAATGCGATTG. N82A (AAT --> GCT) "transport defective" mutation.
  Entrez Gene: SLC38A2 (a.k.a. ATA2, PRO1068, SAT2, SNAT2)
  Promoter: TRE
  Cloning method: Gateway Cloning
  Sequencing primers: 5′ LNCX
Terms and licenses: Academic/Nonprofit Terms; Industry Terms: Not Available to Industry
How to cite: pInducer20_SLC38A2_N82A was a gift from Alec Kimmelman (Addgene plasmid # 156183 ; http://n2t.net/addgene:156183 ; RRID:Addgene_156183)
